Addgene plasmid #224575: pSuper DGK zeta human
Purpose: To downregulate the expression of human DGK zeta in human cells
Depositing lab: Isabel Mérida. Depositing organization: Centro Nacional de Biotecnologia (CNB). Publication: Predominant contribution of DGKzeta over DGKalpha in the control of PKC/PDK-1-regulated functions in T cells. Avila-Flores A, Arranz-Nicolas J, Andrada E, Soutar D, Merida I. Immunol Cell Biol. 2017 Jul;95(6):549-563. doi: 10.1038/icb.2017.7. Epub 2017 Feb 6. PubMed 28163304.
Backbone
  Vector backbone: pSUPER
  Backbone manufacturer: Oligoengine
  Backbone size w/o insert (bp): 3176
  Vector type: RNAi
Growth in bacteria
  Bacterial resistance: Ampicillin, 100 μg/mL
  Growth temperature: 37°C
  Growth strain: DH5alpha
  Copy number: High Copy
Gene/Insert
  Gene/Insert name: sh RNAi Diacylglycerol kinase zeta human
  gRNA/shRNA sequence: CTATGTGACTGAGATCGCAttcaagagaTGCGATCTCAGTCACATAG
  Species: H. sapiens (human)
  Insert size (bp): 64
  Entrez Gene: DGKZ (a.k.a. DAGK5, DAGK6, DGK-ZETA, hDGKzeta)
  Promoter: H1
  Cloning method: Restriction Enzyme; 5′ cloning site Bgl2 (destroyed during cloning); 3′ cloning site Hind3 (not destroyed)
  Sequencing primers: 5′ T7
Terms and licenses: Academic/Nonprofit Terms; Industry Terms: Not Available to Industry
How to cite: pSuper DGK zeta human was a gift from Isabel Mérida (Addgene plasmid # 224575 ; http://n2t.net/addgene:224575 ; RRID:Addgene_224575)
