[The description below was written by a language model from this plasmid's Addgene catalogue record and pLannotate feature annotations shown in this document.]
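Description:
pSuper DGK zeta human is an RNA interference plasmid built on the pSUPER backbone, a small pBluescript-derived vector designed for expressing short hairpin RNAs in mammalian cells. The sequenced construct is about 3.2 kb. It is propagated in E. coli at high copy number from a ColE1/pUC-type origin and selected with ampicillin through the β-lactamase gene and its native promoter. An f1 phage origin is also present. So are remnants of the pBluescript cloning region: lacZα and lacI fragments, the lac promoter and operator, a CAP binding site, and flanking T7 and T3 promoters. These serve mainly as backbone and sequencing landmarks. No mammalian selection marker or reporter is annotated, so the record suggests delivery by transient transfection rather than drug-based selection of stable cells.

The payload is a 64 bp oligonucleotide insert encoding a short hairpin RNA against human diacylglycerol kinase zeta (DGKZ). It was cloned between the BglII site, which was destroyed in the process, and the HindIII site, immediately downstream of the human H1 promoter. The feature table does not annotate the hairpin itself, but the unannotated gap between the H1 promoter and the downstream MCS fragment fits its expected position. H1 is an RNA polymerase III promoter that produces small, defined transcripts. Here the transcript contains a 19-nucleotide target sequence, a short loop and the reverse complement, and it folds into a stem-loop that the cell's RNAi machinery processes into siRNA directed at DGKZ mRNA. The stated purpose is to downregulate DGK zeta expression in human cells, and the associated work examined the relative contributions of the zeta and alpha DGK isoforms to signalling in T cells.
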