Features (pLannotate 1.2.2; 14 found; start..end, strand, type, name):
     30..458     -  rep_origin     f1 ori (sequence partly withheld): f1 bacteriophage origin of replication; arrow indicates direction of (+) strand synthesis
    463..620     -  CDS            lacZα (fragment): LacZα fragment of β-galactosidase; lacZ fragment
    623..641     +  promoter       T7 promoter: promoter for bacteriophage T7 RNA polymerase
    650..711     +  misc_feature   MCS (fragment): pBluescript multiple cloning site
    710..924     +  promoter       H1 promoter: human H1 RNA promoter
    989..1030    +  misc_feature   MCS (fragment): pBluescript multiple cloning site
   1042..1060    -  promoter       T3 promoter: promoter for bacteriophage T3 RNA polymerase
   1105..1121    -  protein_bind   lac operator: The lac repressor binds to the lac operator to inhibit transcription in E. coli. This inhibition can be relieved by adding lactose or isopropyl-β-D-thiogalactopyranoside (IPTG). lac repressor encoded by lacI
   1129..1159    -  promoter       lac promoter: promoter for the E. coli lac operon
   1174..1195    -  protein_bind   CAP binding site: CAP binding activates transcription in the presence of cAMP. E. coli catabolite activator protein
   1208..1300    -  CDS            lacI (fragment): lac repressor; lacI; The lac repressor binds to the lac operator to inhibit transcription in E. coli. This inhibition can be relieved by adding lactose or isopropyl-β-D-thiogalactopyranoside (IPTG).
   1483..2071    -  rep_origin     ori: high-copy-number ColE1/pMB1/pBR322/pUC origin of replication
   2242..3102    -  CDS            AmpR: β-lactamase; bla; confers resistance to ampicillin, carbenicillin, and related antibiotics
   3103..3207    -  promoter       AmpR promoter: bla
>Addgene plasmid #224575 | pSuper DGK zeta human | addgene full sequence | sequence record 445750 | Addgene NGS Result
CTAAATTGTAAGCGTTAATATTTTGTTAAAATTCGCGTTAAATTTTTGTTAAATCAGCTCATTTTTTAAC
CAATAGGCCGAAATCGGCAAAATCCCTTATAAATCAAAAGAATAGACCGAGATAGGGT
[37 nt withheld, positions 129-165]
AAAGAACGTGGACTCCAACGTCAAAGG
[49 nt withheld, positions 193-241]
T
[91 nt withheld, positions 243-333]
G
[124 nt withheld, positions 335-458]
CCCATTCGCCATTCAGGCTGCGCAACTGTTGGGAAGGGCGATCGGTGCGGGCCTCTTCGCTATTACGCCA
GCTGGCGAAAGGGGGATGTGCTGCAAGGCGATTAAGTTGGGTAACGCCAGGGTTTTCCCAGTCACGACGT
TGTAAAACGACGGCCAGTGAATTGTAATACGACTCACTATAGGGCGAATTGGAGCTCCACCGCGGTGGCG
GCCGCTCTAGAACTAGTGGATCCCCCGGGCTGCAGGAATTCGAACGCTGACGTCATCAACCCGCTCCAAG
GAATCGCGGGCCCAGTGTCACTAGGCGGGAACACCCAGCGCGCGTGCGCCCTGGCAGGAAGATGGCTGTG
AGGGACAGGGGAGTGGCGCCCTGCAATATTTGCATGTCGCTATGTGTTCTGGGAAATCACCATAAACGTG
AAATGTCTTTGGATTTGGGAATCTTATAAGTTCTGTATGAGACCACAGATCCCCCTATGTGACTGAGATC
GCATTCAAGAGATGCGATCTCAGTCACATAGTTTTTGGAAAAGCTTATCGATACCGTCGACCTCGAGGGG
GGGCCCGGTACCAGCTTTTGTTCCCTTTAGTGAGGGTTAATTTCGAGCTTGGCGTAATCATGGTCATAGC
TGTTTCCTGTGTGAAATTGTTATCCGCTCACAATTCCACACAACATACGAGCCGGAAGCATAAAGTGTAA
AGCCTGGGGTGCCTAATGAGTGAGCTAACTCACATTAATTGCGTTGCGCTCACTGCCCGCTTTCCAGTCG
GGAAACCTGTCGTGCCAGCTGCATTAATGAATCGGCCAACGCGCGGGGAGAGGCGGTTTGCGTATTGGGC
GCTCTTCCGCTTCCTCGCTCACTGACTCGCTGCGCTCGGTCGTTCGGCTGCGGCGAGCGGTATCAGCTCA
CTCAAAGGCGGTAATACGGTTATCCACAGAATCAGGGGATAACGCAGGAAAGAACATGTGAGCAAAAGGC
CAGCAAAAGGCCAGGAACCGTAAAAAGGCCGCGTTGCTGGCGTTTTTCCATAGGCTCCGCCCCCCTGACG
AGCATCACAAAAATCGACGCTCAAGTCAGAGGTGGCGAAACCCGACAGGACTATAAAGATACCAGGCGTT
TCCCCCTGGAAGCTCCCTCGTGCGCTCTCCTGTTCCGACCCTGCCGCTTACCGGATACCTGTCCGCCTTT
CTCCCTTCGGGAAGCGTGGCGCTTTCTCATAGCTCACGCTGTAGGTATCTCAGTTCGGTGTAGGTCGTTC
GCTCCAAGCTGGGCTGTGTGCACGAACCCCCCGTTCAGCCCGACCGCTGCGCCTTATCCGGTAACTATCG
TCTTGAGTCCAACCCGGTAAGACACGACTTATCGCCACTGGCAGCAGCCACTGGTAACAGGATTAGCAGA
GCGAGGTATGTAGGCGGTGCTACAGAGTTCTTGAAGTGGTGGCCTAACTACGGCTACACTAGAAGAACAG
TATTTGGTATCTGCGCTCTGCTGAAGCCAGTTACCTTCGGAAAAAGAGTTGGTAGCTCTTGATCCGGCAA
ACAAACCACCGCTGGTAGCGGTGGTTTTTTTGTTTGCAAGCAGCAGATTACGCGCAGAAAAAAAGGATCT
CAAGAAGATCCTTTGATCTTTTCTACGGGGTCTGACGCTCAGTGGAACGAAAACTCACGTTAAGGGATTT
TGGTCATGAGATTATCAAAAAGGATCTTCACCTAGATCCTTTTAAATTAAAAATGAAGTTTTAAATCAAT
CTAAAGTATATATGAGTAAACTTGGTCTGACAGTTACCAATGCTTAATCAGTGAGGCACCTATCTCAGCG
ATCTGTCTATTTCGTTCATCCATAGTTGCCTGACTCCCCGTCGTGTAGATAACTACGATACGGGAGGGCT
TACCATCTGGCCCCAGTGCTGCAATGATACCGCGAGACCCACGCTCACCGGCTCCAGATTTATCAGCAAT
AAACCAGCCAGCCGGAAGGGCCGAGCGCAGAAGTGGTCCTGCAACTTTATCCGCCTCCATCCAGTCTATT
AATTGTTGCCGGGAAGCTAGAGTAAGTAGTTCGCCAGTTAATAGTTTGCGCAACGTTGTTGCCATTGCTA
CAGGCATCGTGGTGTCACGCTCGTCGTTTGGTATGGCTTCATTCAGCTCCGGTTCCCAACGATCAAGGCG
AGTTACATGATCCCCCATGTTGTGCAAAAAAGCGGTTAGCTCCTTCGGTCCTCCGATCGTTGTCAGAAGT
AAGTTGGCCGCAGTGTTATCACTCATGGTTATGGCAGCACTGCATAATTCTCTTACTGTCATGCCATCCG
TAAGATGCTTTTCTGTGACTGGTGAGTACTCAACCAAGTCATTCTGAGAATAGTGTATGCGGCGACCGAG
TTGCTCTTGCCCGGCGTCAATACGGGATAATACCGCGCCACATAGCAGAACTTTAAAAGTGCTCATCATT
GGAAAACGTTCTTCGGGGCGAAAACTCTCAAGGATCTTACCGCTGTTGAGATCCAGTTCGATGTAACCCA
CTCGTGCACCCAACTGATCTTCAGCATCTTTTACTTTCACCAGCGTTTCTGGGTGAGCAAAAACAGGAAG
GCAAAATGCCGCAAAAAAGGGAATAAGGGCGACACGGAAATGTTGAATACTCATACTCTTCCTTTTTCAA
TATTATTGAAGCATTTATCAGGGTTATTGTCTCATGAGCGGATACATATTTGAATGTATTTAGAAAAATA
AACAAATAGGGGTTCCGCGCACATTTCCCCGAAAAGTGCCAC
